Addgene plasmid #233158: pENTR-Isl1-P2A-mRuby2
Purpose: Retroviral expression of Isl1 with mRuby2 fluorescent reporter
Depositing lab: Kate Galloway. Depositing organization: Massachusetts Institute of Technology. Publication: Proliferation history and transcription factor levels drive direct conversion to motor neurons. Wang NB, Lende-Dorn BA, Beitz AM, Han P, Adewumi HO, O'Shea TM, Galloway KE. Cell Syst. 2025 Apr 16;16(4):101205. doi: 10.1016/j.cels.2025.101205. Epub 2025 Mar 13. PubMed 40086434.
Backbone
  Vector backbone: pMXs-gw
  Vector type: Mammalian Expression, Retroviral
Growth in bacteria
  Bacterial resistance: Kanamycin, 50 μg/mL
  Growth temperature: 37°C
  Growth strain: NEB Stable
  Copy number: High Copy
Gene/Insert
  Gene/Insert name: Isl1-P2A-mRuby2
  Species: M. musculus (mouse), Synthetic
  Entrez Gene: Isl1
  Cloning method: Gibson Cloning
Terms and licenses: Academic/Nonprofit Terms; Industry Terms: Not Available to Industry
Depositor comments: Please visit https://doi.org/10.1101/2023.11.26.568736 for bioRxiv preprint.
How to cite: pENTR-Isl1-P2A-mRuby2 was a gift from Kate Galloway (Addgene plasmid # 233158 ; http://n2t.net/addgene:233158 ; RRID:Addgene_233158)
