[The description below was written by a language model from this plasmid's Addgene catalogue record and pLannotate feature annotations shown in this document.]
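Description:
pENTR-Isl1-P2A-mRuby2 is a small (about 4.1 kb) Gateway entry clone carrying a bicistronic cassette that encodes the LIM-homeodomain transcription factor Isl1 together with the red fluorescent protein mRuby2. The catalogue entry lists the backbone as pMXs-gw and the vector type as mammalian/retroviral expression. The sequenced plasmid, however, shows only entry-vector features: attL1 and attL2 recombination sites flanking the insert, rrnB T1 and T2 transcription terminators upstream of attL1 that insulate the insert from read-through, a kanamycin resistance gene (aph(3')-Ia), and a high-copy ColE1/pUC-type origin for propagation in E. coli. No retroviral LTRs, packaging signal or mammalian promoter are annotated. The plasmid therefore appears to be the donor for an LR recombination into a Gateway-compatible retroviral destination vector such as pMXs-gw, rather than a retroviral vector itself.

The insert, assembled by Gibson cloning, is listed as mouse Isl1; the annotation tool matched it to the closely related human ISL1 protein entry. It is followed by a short gap consistent with the P2A peptide named in the construct and then the mRuby2 coding sequence. A 2A element causes ribosomal skipping, so a single transcript yields Isl1 and mRuby2 as separate proteins, and red fluorescence serves as a proxy for Isl1 expression in individual cells. Once transferred into a retroviral backbone, the cassette would be driven by that vector's regulatory elements. The stated purpose is retroviral expression of Isl1 with a fluorescent reporter, and the associated work concerns how transcription factor levels and proliferation history influence direct conversion of cells to motor neurons.
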