Features (pLannotate 1.2.2; 8 found; start..end, strand, type, name):
     14..113     -  protein_bind   attL2: mutant version of attL; recombination site for the Gateway® LR reaction LR Clonase™
    236..1045    +  CDS            KanR: aminoglycoside phosphotransferase; aph(3')-Ia; confers resistance to kanamycin in bacteria or G418 (Geneticin®) in eukaryotes
   1135..1723    +  rep_origin     ori: high-copy-number ColE1/pMB1/pBR322/pUC origin of replication
   1891..1934    -  terminator     rrnB T1 terminator: Escherichia coli rrnB; transcription terminator T1 from the E. coli rrnB gene
   2066..2093    +  terminator     rrnB T2 terminator: transcription terminator T2 from the E. coli rrnB gene
   2143..2242    +  protein_bind   attL1: mutant version of attL; recombination site for the Gateway® LR reaction LR Clonase™
   2291..3337    +  CDS            ISL1: ISL1_HUMAN - Experimental evidence at protein level: Swiss-Prot protein existence level 1. DNA-binding transcriptional activator. Recognizes and binds to the consensus octamer binding site 5'-ATAATTAA-3' in promoter of target genes. Plays a fundamental role in the gene regulatory network essential for retinal ganglion cell (RGC) differentiation. Cooperates with the transcription factor POU4F2 to achieve maximal levels of expression of RGC target genes and RGC fate specification in the developing retina. Involved in the specification of motor neurons in cooperation with LHX3 and LDB1. Binds to
   3404..4114    +  CDS            mRuby2: mRuby2 is a basic (constitutively fluorescent) red fluorescent protein published in 2012, derived from Entacmaea quadricolor. It has moderate acid sensitivity.
>Addgene plasmid #233158 | pENTR-Isl1-P2A-mRuby2 | addgene full sequence | sequence record 463825 | Addgene NGS Result
CGCTGATATCTAGACCCAGCTTTCTTGTACAAAGTTGGCATTATAAGAAAGCATTGCTTATCAATTTGTT
GCAACGAACAGGTCACTATCAGTCAAAATAAAATCATTATTTGCCATCCAGCTGCAGCTCTGGCCCGTGT
CTCAAAATCTCTGATGTTACATTGCACAAGATAAAAATATATCATCATGAACAATAAAACTGTCTGCTTA
CATAAACAGTAATACAAGGGGTGTTATGAGCCATATTCAACGGGAAACGTCGAGGCCGCGATTAAATTCC
AACATGGATGCTGATTTATATGGGTATAAATGGGCTCGCGATAATGTCGGGCAATCAGGTGCGACAATCT
ATCGCTTGTATGGGAAGCCCGATGCGCCAGAGTTGTTTCTGAAACATGGCAAAGGTAGCGTTGCCAATGA
TGTTACAGATGAGATGGTCAGACTAAACTGGCTGACGGAATTTATGCCTCTTCCGACCATCAAGCATTTT
ATCCGTACTCCTGGTGATGCATGGTTACTCACCACTGCGATCCCCGGAAAAACAGCATTCCAGGTATTAG
AAGAATATCCTGATTCAGGTGAAAATATTGTTGATGCGCTGGCAGTGTTCCTGCGCCGGTTGCATTCGAT
TCCTGTTTGTAATTGTCCTTTTAACAGCGATCGCGTATTTCGTCTAGCTCAGGCGCAATCACGAATGAAT
AACGGTTTGGTTGATGCGAGTGATTTTGATGACGAGCGTAATGGCTGGCCTGTTGAACAAGTCTGGAAAG
AAATGCATAAACTTTTGCCATTCTCACCGGATTCAGTCGTCACTCATGGTGATTTCTCACTTGATAACCT
TATTTTTGACGAGGGGAAATTAATAGGTTGTATTGATGTTGGACGAGTCGGAATCGCAGACCGATACCAG
GATCTTGCCATCCTATGGAACTGCCTCGGTGAGTTTTCTCCTTCATTACAGAAACGGCTTTTTCAAAAAT
ATGGTATTGATAATCCTGATATGAATAAATTGCAGTTTCATTTGATGCTCGATGAGTTTTTCTAATCAGA
ATTGGTTAATTGGTTGTAACATTATTCAGATTGGGCCCCGTTCCACTGAGCGTCAGACCCCGTAGAAAAG
ATCAAAGGATCTTCTTGAGATCCTTTTTTTCTGCGCGTAATCTGCTGCTTGCAAACAAAAAAACCACCGC
TACCAGCGGTGGTTTGTTTGCCGGATCAAGAGCTACCAACTCTTTTTCCGAAGGTAACTGGCTTCAGCAG
AGCGCAGATACCAAATACTGTTCTTCTAGTGTAGCCGTAGTTAGGCCACCACTTCAAGAACTCTGTAGCA
CCGCCTACATACCTCGCTCTGCTAATCCTGTTACCAGTGGCTGCTGCCAGTGGCGATAAGTCGTGTCTTA
CCGGGTTGGACTCAAGACGATAGTTACCGGATAAGGCGCAGCGGTCGGGCTGAACGGGGGGTTCGTGCAC
ACAGCCCAGCTTGGAGCGAACGACCTACACCGAACTGAGATACCTACAGCGTGAGCTATGAGAAAGCGCC
ACGCTTCCCGAAGGGAGAAAGGCGGACAGGTATCCGGTAAGCGGCAGGGTCGGAACAGGAGAGCGCACGA
GGGAGCTTCCAGGGGGAAACGCCTGGTATCTTTATAGTCCTGTCGGGTTTCGCCACCTCTGACTTGAGCG
TCGATTTTTGTGATGCTCGTCAGGGGGGCGGAGCCTATGGAAAAACGCCAGCAACGCGGCCTTTTTACGG
TTCCTGGCCTTTTGCTGGCCTTTTGCTCACATGTTCTTTCCTGCGTTATCCCCTGATTCTGTGGATAACC
GTATTACCGCTAGCATGGATCTCGGGGACGTCTAACTACTAAGCGAGAGTAGGGAACTGCCAGGCATCAA
ATAAAACGAAAGGCTCAGTCGGAAGACTGGGCCTTTCGTTTTATCTGTTGTTTGTCGGTGAACGCTCTCC
TGAGTAGGACAAATCCGCCGGGAGCGGATTTGAACGTTGTGAAGCAACGGCCCGGAGGGTGGCGGGCAGG
ACGCCCGCCATAAACTGCCAGGCATCAAACTAAGCAGAAGGCCATCCTGACGGATGGCCTTTTTGCGTTT
CTACAAACTCTTCCTGTTAGTTAGTTACTTAAGCTCGGGCCCCAAATAATGATTTTATTTTGACTGATAG
TGACCTGTTCGTTGCAACAAATTGATAAGCAATGCTTTTTTATAATGCCAACTTTGTACAAAAAAGCAGG
CTCCACCATGGGAACCAATTCAGTCGACTGGATCCGGTACTACTGCCACCATGGGAGACATGGGCGATCC
ACCAAAAAAAAAACGTCTGATTTCCCTGTGTGTTGGTTGCGGCAATCAAATTCACGACCAGTATATTCTG
AGGGTTTCTCCGGATTTGGAGTGGCATGCAGCATGTTTGAAATGTGCGGAGTGTAATCAGTATTTGGACG
AAAGCTGTACGTGCTTTGTTAGGGATGGGAAAACCTACTGTAAAAGAGATTATATCAGGTTGTACGGGAT
CAAATGCGCCAAGTGCAGCATAGGCTTCAGCAAGAACGACTTCGTGATGCGCGCCCGCTCTAAGGTGTAC
CACATCGAGTGTTTCCGCTGTGTAGCCTGCAGCCGACAGCTCATCCCGGGAGACGAATTCGCCCTGCGGG
AGGATGGGCTTTTCTGCCGTGCAGACCACGATGTGGTGGAGAGAGCCAGCCTGGGAGCTGGAGATCCTCT
CAGTCCCTTGCATCCAGCGCGGCCTCTGCAAATGGCAGCCGAACCCATCTCGGCTAGGCAGCCAGCTCTG
CGGCCGCACGTCCACAAGCAGCCGGAGAAGACCACCCGAGTGCGGACTGTGCTCAACGAGAAGCAGCTGC
ACACCTTGCGGACCTGCTATGCCGCCAACCCTCGGCCAGATGCGCTCATGAAGGAGCAACTAGTGGAGAT
GACGGGCCTCAGTCCCAGAGTCATCCGAGTGTGGTTTCAAAACAAGCGGTGCAAGGACAAGAAACGCAGC
ATCATGATGAAGCAGCTCCAGCAGCAGCAACCCAACGACAAAACTAATATCCAGGGGATGACAGGAACTC
CCATGGTGGCTGCTAGTCCGGAGAGACATGATGGTGGTTTACAGGCTAACCCAGTAGAGGTGCAAAGTTA
CCAGCCGCCCTGGAAAGTACTGAGTGACTTCGCCTTGCAAAGCGACATAGATCAGCCTGCTTTTCAGCAA
CTGGTCAATTTTTCAGAAGGAGGACCAGGCTCTAATTCTACTGGCAGTGAAGTAGCATCGATGTCCTCGC
AGCTCCCAGATACACCCAACAGCATGGTAGCCAGTCCTATTGAGGCAGGAAGCGGAGCTACTAACTTCAG
CCTGCTGAAGCAGGCTGGAGACGTGGAGGAGAACCCTGGACCTATGGTGTCTAAGGGCGAAGAGCTGATC
AAGGAAAATATGCGTATGAAGGTGGTCATGGAAGGTTCGGTCAACGGCCACCAATTCAAATGCACAGGTG
AAGGAGAAGGCAATCCGTACATGGGAACTCAAACCATGAGGATCAAAGTCATCGAGGGAGGACCCCTGCC
ATTTGCCTTTGACATTCTTGCCACGTCGTTCATGTATGGCAGCCGTACTTTTATCAAGTACCCGAAAGGC
ATTCCTGATTTCTTTAAACAGTCCTTTCCTGAGGGTTTTACTTGGGAAAGAGTTACGAGATACGAAGATG
GTGGAGTCGTCACCGTCATGCAGGACACCAGCCTTGAGGATGGCTGTCTCGTTTACCACGTCCAAGTCAG
AGGGGTAAACTTTCCCTCCAATGGTCCCGTGATGCAGAAGAAGACCAAGGGTTGGGAGCCTAATACAGAG
ATGATGTATCCAGCAGATGGTGGTCTGAGGGGATACACTCATATGGCACTGAAAGTTGATGGTGGTGGCC
ATCTGTCTTGCTCTTTCGTAACAACTTACAGGTCAAAAAAGACCGTCGGGAACATCAAGATGCCCGGTAT
CCATGCCGTTGATCACCGCCTGGAAAGGTTAGAGGAAAGTGACAATGAAATGTTCGTAGTACAACGCGAA
CACGCAGTTGCCAAGTTCGCCGGGCTTGGTGGTGGGATGGACGAGCTGTACAAGTAA
