>Addgene plasmid #233158 | pENTR-Isl1-P2A-mRuby2 | depositor partial sequence | sequence record 458672 | Isl1
ATGGGAGACATGGGCGATCCACCAAAAAAAAAACGTCTGATTTCCCTGTGTGTTGGTTGCGGCAATCAAA
TTCACGACCAGTATATTCTGAGGGTTTCTCCGGATTTGGAGTGGCATGCAGCATGTTTGAAATGTGCGGA
GTGTAATCAGTATTTGGACGAAAGCTGTACGTGCTTTGTTAGGGATGGGAAAACCTACTGTAAAAGAGAT
TATATCAGGTTGTACGGGATCAAATGCGCCAAGTGCAGCATAGGCTTCAGCAAGAACGACTTCGTGATGC
GCGCCCGCTCTAAGGTGTACCACATCGAGTGTTTCCGCTGTGTAGCCTGCAGCCGACAGCTCATCCCGGG
AGACGAATTCGCCCTGCGGGAGGATGGGCTTTTCTGCCGTGCAGACCACGATGTGGTGGAGAGAGCCAGC
CTGGGAGCTGGAGATCCTCTCAGTCCCTTGCATCCAGCGCGGCCTCTGCAAATGGCAGCCGAACCCATCT
CGGCTAGGCAGCCAGCTCTGCGGCCGCACGTCCACAAGCAGCCGGAGAAGACCACCCGAGTGCGGACTGT
GCTCAACGAGAAGCAGCTGCACACCTTGCGGACCTGCTATGCCGCCAACCCTCGGCCAGATGCGCTCATG
AAGGAGCAACTAGTGGAGATGACGGGCCTCAGTCCCAGAGTCATCCGAGTGTGGTTTCAAAACAAGCGGT
GCAAGGACAAGAAACGCAGCATCATGATGAAGCAGCTCCAGCAGCAGCAACCCAACGACAAAACTAATAT
CCAGGGGATGACAGGAACTCCCATGGTGGCTGCTAGTCCGGAGAGACATGATGGTGGTTTACAGGCTAAC
CCAGTAGAGGTGCAAAGTTACCAGCCGCCCTGGAAAGTACTGAGTGACTTCGCCTTGCAAAGCGACATAG
ATCAGCCTGCTTTTCAGCAACTGGTCAATTTTTCAGAAGGAGGACCAGGCTCTAATTCTACTGGCAGTGA
AGTAGCATCGATGTCCTCGCAGCTCCCAGATACACCCAACAGCATGGTAGCCAGTCCTATTGAGGCA
