>Addgene plasmid #233158 | pENTR-Isl1-P2A-mRuby2 | depositor partial sequence | sequence record 458673 | mRuby2
ATGGTGTCTAAGGGCGAAGAGCTGATCAAGGAAAATATGCGTATGAAGGTGGTCATGGAAGGTTCGGTCA
ACGGCCACCAATTCAAATGCACAGGTGAAGGAGAAGGCAATCCGTACATGGGAACTCAAACCATGAGGAT
CAAAGTCATCGAGGGAGGACCCCTGCCATTTGCCTTTGACATTCTTGCCACGTCGTTCATGTATGGCAGC
CGTACTTTTATCAAGTACCCGAAAGGCATTCCTGATTTCTTTAAACAGTCCTTTCCTGAGGGTTTTACTT
GGGAAAGAGTTACGAGATACGAAGATGGTGGAGTCGTCACCGTCATGCAGGACACCAGCCTTGAGGATGG
CTGTCTCGTTTACCACGTCCAAGTCAGAGGGGTAAACTTTCCCTCCAATGGTCCCGTGATGCAGAAGAAG
ACCAAGGGTTGGGAGCCTAATACAGAGATGATGTATCCAGCAGATGGTGGTCTGAGGGGATACACTCATA
TGGCACTGAAAGTTGATGGTGGTGGCCATCTGTCTTGCTCTTTCGTAACAACTTACAGGTCAAAAAAGAC
CGTCGGGAACATCAAGATGCCCGGTATCCATGCCGTTGATCACCGCCTGGAAAGGTTAGAGGAAAGTGAC
AATGAAATGTTCGTAGTACAACGCGAACACGCAGTTGCCAAGTTCGCCGGGCTTGGTGGTGGGATGGACG
AGCTGTACAAG
